Addgene plasmid #178034: pET28a Cdk2ap1ΔN (MT2B2)
Purpose: Expression vector for the purpose of protein purification.
Depositing lab: Lin He. Depositing organization: University of California, Berkeley. Publication: A mouse-specific retrotransposon drives a conserved Cdk2ap1 isoform essential for development. Modzelewski AJ, Shao W, Chen J, Lee A, Qi X, Noon M, Tjokro K, Sales G, Biton A, Anand A, Speed TP, Xuan Z, Wang T, Risso D, He L. Cell. 2021 Oct 7. pii: S0092-8674(21)01104-1. doi: 10.1016/j.cell.2021.09.021. PubMed 34644528.
Backbone
  Vector backbone: pET28a
  Backbone manufacturer: EMD Biosciences
  Backbone size w/o insert (bp): 5369
  Total vector size (bp): 6787
  Vector type: Bacterial Expression ; Nonviral
Growth in bacteria
  Bacterial resistance: Kanamycin, 50 μg/mL
  Growth temperature: 37°C
  Growth strain: DH5alpha
  Copy number: High Copy
Gene/Insert
  Gene/Insert name: Cdk2ap1
  Species: M. musculus (mouse)
  Insert size (bp): 1417
  Mutation: First N-Terminal 27aa are deleted
  GenBank ID: 13445 13445
  Entrez Gene: Cdk2ap1 (a.k.a. Apc10, Cdkap1, DORC1, Doc1, ST19, doc-1, p12)
  Promoter: T7LacI
  Tag / fusion protein: 6xHIS - Thrombin - MBP- TEV-TRS (N terminal on insert)
  Cloning method: Restriction Enzyme; 5′ cloning site NDE1 (not destroyed); 3′ cloning site XHOI (not destroyed)
  Sequencing primers: 5′ ggggaattgtgagcggataac; 3′ gccaactcagcttcctttcg
Terms and licenses: Academic/Nonprofit Terms; Industry Terms: Not Available to Industry
How to cite: pET28a Cdk2ap1ΔN (MT2B2) was a gift from Lin He (Addgene plasmid # 178034 ; http://n2t.net/addgene:178034 ; RRID:Addgene_178034)
