[The description below was written by a language model from this plasmid's Addgene catalogue record and pLannotate feature annotations shown in this document.]
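Description:
pET28a Cdk2ap1ΔN (MT2B2) is a non-viral bacterial expression plasmid built on the pET28a backbone for producing recombinant mouse Cdk2ap1 protein in E. coli for purification. It is maintained through a ColE1/pMB1-type origin, and the feature table also shows the bom region and the rop gene typical of pBR322-derived pET vectors, although the catalogue lists it as high copy. Selection is by kanamycin through an aph(3')-Ia resistance gene. An f1 origin is also present. The short tetracycline-resistance and AmpR promoter fragments annotated in the backbone appear to be partial matches rather than functional markers.

The expression cassette is driven by a T7 promoter followed directly by a lac operator and the T7 gene 10 ribosome binding site. A plasmid-borne lacI gene supplies repressor, so transcription depends on T7 RNA polymerase in the host and is inducible with IPTG. The open reading frame encodes an N-terminal 6xHis tag, a thrombin cleavage site and cytosolic maltose binding protein lacking its signal sequence. According to the catalogue, a TEV protease site and linker follow, ahead of the Cdk2ap1 coding sequence cloned between NdeI and XhoI. The insert lacks the first 27 N-terminal amino acids, corresponding to the truncated isoform that the associated publication links to the MT2B2 retrotransposon promoter. The recorded insert size of about 1.4 kb evidently includes the MBP fusion, since the annotated Cdk2ap1 segment is only about 260 bp. A vector-derived His tag sequence lies downstream of the insert, but the record does not state whether it is translated. A T7 terminator ends the transcription unit. The His and MBP tags allow affinity purification and can aid solubility, and the protease sites permit tag removal.
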