Features (pLannotate 1.2.2; 22 found; start..end, strand, type, name):
     50..865     -  CDS            KanR: aminoglycoside phosphotransferase; aph(3')-Ia; confers resistance to kanamycin in bacteria or G418 (Geneticin®) in eukaryotes
    987..1575    +  rep_origin     ori: high-copy-number ColE1/pMB1/pBR322/pUC origin of replication
   1761..1900    -  misc_feature   bom: basis of mobility region from pBR322
   2002..2193    -  CDS            rop: Rop protein, which maintains plasmids at low copy number; rop
   2210..2590    +  CDS            YPB1_ECOLX: Protein predicted: Swiss-Prot protein existence level 4. From Escherichia coli.
   2662..2953    -  CDS            TcR (fragment): tetracycline efflux protein; tet; confers resistance to tetracycline
   2968..2989    -  protein_bind   CAP binding site: CAP binding activates transcription in the presence of cAMP. E. coli catabolite activator protein
   3002..4084    -  CDS            lacI: lac repressor; lacI; The lac repressor binds to the lac operator to inhibit transcription in E. coli. This inhibition can be relieved by adding lactose or isopropyl-β-D-thiogalactopyranoside (IPTG).
   4085..4162    -  promoter       lacI promoter: lacI
   4170..4449    -  CDS            TcR (fragment): tetracycline efflux protein; tet; confers resistance to tetracycline
   4471..4489    +  promoter       T7 promoter: promoter for bacteriophage T7 RNA polymerase
   4490..4514    +  protein_bind   lac operator: The lac repressor binds to the lac operator to inhibit transcription in E. coli. This inhibition can be relieved by adding lactose or isopropyl-β-D-thiogalactopyranoside (IPTG). lac repressor encoded by lacI
   4529..4551    +  RBS            RBS: efficient ribosome binding site from bacteriophage T7 gene 10 (Olins and Rangwala, 1989)
   4570..4586    +  CDS            capTEV™ (fragment): composite tag for in vivo biotinylation, TEV protease cleavage, and 6xHis tagging
   4597..4614    +  CDS            thrombin site: thrombin recognition and cleavage site
   4618..5718    +  CDS            MBP: maltose binding protein from E. coli; malE (mutated); This version of the gene does not encode a signal sequence, so MBP will remain in the cytosol.
   5836..6096    +  CDS            Cdk2ap1 (fragment): CDKA1_MOUSE - Also known as Cdkap1, Doc1. Experimental evidence at protein level: Swiss-Prot protein existence level 1. specific inhibitor of the cell-cycle kinase CDK2. From Mus musculus (Mouse).
   6118..6135    +  CDS            9xHis (fragment): 9xHis affinity tag
   6145..6194    +  CDS            SET1 (fragment): solubility-enhancement tag derived from T7 phage gene 10B
   6202..6249    +  terminator     T7 terminator: transcription terminator for bacteriophage T7 RNA polymerase
   6286..6714    +  rep_origin     f1 ori (sequence partly withheld): f1 bacteriophage origin of replication; arrow indicates direction of (+) strand synthesis
   6767..41      +  promoter       AmpR promoter (fragment) (across the origin): bla
>Addgene plasmid #178034 | pET28a Cdk2ap1ΔN (MT2B2) | addgene full sequence | sequence record 353789 | Addgene NGS Result
TTTATTTTTCTAAATACATTCAAATATGTATCCGCTCATGAATTAATTCTTAGAAAAACTCATCGAGCAT
CAAATGAAACTGCAATTTATTCATATCAGGATTATCAATACCATATTTTTGAAAAAGCCGTTTCTGTAAT
GAAGGAGAAAACTCACCGAGGCAGTTCCATAGGATGGCAAGATCCTGGTATCGGTCTGCGATTCCGACTC
GTCCAACATCAATACAACCTATTAATTTCCCCTCGTCAAAAATAAGGTTATCAAGTGAGAAATCACCATG
AGTGACGACTGAATCCGGTGAGAATGGCAAAAGTTTATGCATTTCTTTCCAGACTTGTTCAACAGGCCAG
CCATTACGCTCGTCATCAAAATCACTCGCATCAACCAAACCGTTATTCATTCGTGATTGCGCCTGAGCGA
GACGAAATACGCGATCGCTGTTAAAAGGACAATTACAAACAGGAATCGAATGCAACCGGCGCAGGAACAC
TGCCAGCGCATCAACAATATTTTCACCTGAATCAGGATATTCTTCTAATACCTGGAATGCTGTTTTCCCG
GGGATCGCAGTGGTGAGTAACCATGCATCATCAGGAGTACGGATAAAATGCTTGATGGTCGGAAGAGGCA
TAAATTCCGTCAGCCAGTTTAGTCTGACCATCTCATCTGTAACATCATTGGCAACGCTACCTTTGCCATG
TTTCAGAAACAACTCTGGCGCATCGGGCTTCCCATACAATCGATAGATTGTCGCACCTGATTGCCCGACA
TTATCGCGAGCCCATTTATACCCATATAAATCAGCATCCATGTTGGAATTTAATCGCGGCCTAGAGCAAG
ACGTTTCCCGTTGAATATGGCTCATAACACCCCTTGTATTACTGTTTATGTAAGCAGACAGTTTTATTGT
TCATGACCAAAATCCCTTAACGTGAGTTTTCGTTCCACTGAGCGTCAGACCCCGTAGAAAAGATCAAAGG
ATCTTCTTGAGATCCTTTTTTTCTGCGCGTAATCTGCTGCTTGCAAACAAAAAAACCACCGCTACCAGCG
GTGGTTTGTTTGCCGGATCAAGAGCTACCAACTCTTTTTCCGAAGGTAACTGGCTTCAGCAGAGCGCAGA
TACCAAATACTGTCCTTCTAGTGTAGCCGTAGTTAGGCCACCACTTCAAGAACTCTGTAGCACCGCCTAC
ATACCTCGCTCTGCTAATCCTGTTACCAGTGGCTGCTGCCAGTGGCGATAAGTCGTGTCTTACCGGGTTG
GACTCAAGACGATAGTTACCGGATAAGGCGCAGCGGTCGGGCTGAACGGGGGGTTCGTGCACACAGCCCA
GCTTGGAGCGAACGACCTACACCGAACTGAGATACCTACAGCGTGAGCTATGAGAAAGCGCCACGCTTCC
CGAAGGGAGAAAGGCGGACAGGTATCCGGTAAGCGGCAGGGTCGGAACAGGAGAGCGCACGAGGGAGCTT
CCAGGGGGAAACGCCTGGTATCTTTATAGTCCTGTCGGGTTTCGCCACCTCTGACTTGAGCGTCGATTTT
TGTGATGCTCGTCAGGGGGGCGGAGCCTATGGAAAAACGCCAGCAACGCGGCCTTTTTACGGTTCCTGGC
CTTTTGCTGGCCTTTTGCTCACATGTTCTTTCCTGCGTTATCCCCTGATTCTGTGGATAACCGTATTACC
GCCTTTGAGTGAGCTGATACCGCTCGCCGCAGCCGAACGACCGAGCGCAGCGAGTCAGTGAGCGAGGAAG
CGGAAGAGCGCCTGATGCGGTATTTTCTCCTTACGCATCTGTGCGGTATTTCACACCGCAATGGTGCACT
CTCAGTACAATCTGCTCTGATGCCGCATAGTTAAGCCAGTATACACTCCGCTATCGCTACGTGACTGGGT
CATGGCTGCGCCCCGACACCCGCCAACACCCGCTGACGCGCCCTGACGGGCTTGTCTGCTCCCGGCATCC
GCTTACAGACAAGCTGTGACCGTCTCCGGGAGCTGCATGTGTCAGAGGTTTTCACCGTCATCACCGAAAC
GCGCGAGGCAGCTGCGGTAAAGCTCATCAGCGTGGTCGTGAAGCGATTCACAGATGTCTGCCTGTTCATC
CGCGTCCAGCTCGTTGAGTTTCTCCAGAAGCGTTAATGTCTGGCTTCTGATAAAGCGGGCCATGTTAAGG
GCGGTTTTTTCCTGTTTGGTCACTGATGCCTCCGTGTAAGGGGGATTTCTGTTCATGGGGGTAATGATAC
CGATGAAACGAGAGAGGATGCTCACGATACGGGTTACTGATGATGAACATGCCCGGTTACTGGAACGTTG
TGAGGGTAAACAACTGGCGGTATGGATGCGGCGGGACCAGAGAAAAATCACTCAGGGTCAATGCCAGCGC
TTCGTTAATACAGATGTAGGTGTTCCACAGGGTAGCCAGCAGCATCCTGCGATGCAGATCCGGAACATAA
TGGTGCAGGGCGCTGACTTCCGCGTTTCCAGACTTTACGAAACACGGAAACCGAAGACCATTCATGTTGT
TGCTCAGGTCGCAGACGTTTTGCAGCAGCAGTCGCTTCACGTTCGCTCGCGTATCGGTGATTCATTCTGC
TAACCAGTAAGGCAACCCCGCCAGCCTAGCCGGGTCCTCAACGACAGGAGCACGATCATGCGCACCCGTG
GGGCCGCCATGCCGGCGATAATGGCCTGCTTCTCGCCGAAACGTTTGGTGGCGGGACCAGTGACGAAGGC
TTGAGCGAGGGCGTGCAAGATTCCGAATACCGCAAGCGACAGGCCGATCATCGTCGCGCTCCAGCGAAAG
CGGTCCTCGCCGAAAATGACCCAGAGCGCTGCCGGCACCTGTCCTACGAGTTGCATGATAAAGAAGACAG
TCATAAGTGCGGCGACGATAGTCATGCCCCGCGCCCACCGGAAGGAGCTGACTGGGTTGAAGGCTCTCAA
GGGCATCGGTCGAGATCCCGGTGCCTAATGAGTGAGCTAACTTACATTAATTGCGTTGCGCTCACTGCCC
GCTTTCCAGTCGGGAAACCTGTCGTGCCAGCTGCATTAATGAATCGGCCAACGCGCGGGGAGAGGCGGTT
TGCGTATTGGGCGCCAGGGTGGTTTTTCTTTTCACCAGTGAGACGGGCAACAGCTGATTGCCCTTCACCG
CCTGGCCCTGAGAGAGTTGCAGCAAGCGGTCCACGCTGGTTTGCCCCAGCAGGCGAAAATCCTGTTTGAT
GGTGGTTAACGGCGGGATATAACATGAGCTGTCTTCGGTATCGTCGTATCCCACTACCGAGATATCCGCA
CCAACGCGCAGCCCGGACTCGGTAATGGCGCGCATTGCGCCCAGCGCCATCTGATCGTTGGCAACCAGCA
TCGCAGTGGGAACGATGCCCTCATTCAGCATTTGCATGGTTTGTTGAAAACCGGACATGGCACTCCAGTC
GCCTTCCCGTTCCGCTATCGGCTGAATTTGATTGCGAGTGAGATATTTATGCCAGCCAGCCAGACGCAGA
CGCGCCGAGACAGAACTTAATGGGCCCGCTAACAGCGCGATTTGCTGGTGACCCAATGCGACCAGATGCT
CCACGCCCAGTCGCGTACCGTCTTCATGGGAGAAAATAATACTGTTGATGGGTGTCTGGTCAGAGACATC
AAGAAATAACGCCGGAACATTAGTGCAGGCAGCTTCCACAGCAATGGCATCCTGGTCATCCAGCGGATAG
TTAATGATCAGCCCACTGACGCGTTGCGCGAGAAGATTGTGCACCGCCGCTTTACAGGCTTCGACGCCGC
TTCGTTCTACCATCGACACCACCACGCTGGCACCCAGTTGATCGGCGCGAGATTTAATCGCCGCGACAAT
TTGCGACGGCGCGTGCAGGGCCAGACTGGAGGTGGCAACGCCAATCAGCAACGACTGTTTGCCCGCCAGT
TGTTGTGCCACGCGGTTGGGAATGTAATTCAGCTCCGCCATCGCCGCTTCCACTTTTTCCCGCGTTTTCG
CAGAAACGTGGCTGGCCTGGTTCACCACGCGGGAAACGGTCTGATAAGAGACACCGGCATACTCTGCGAC
ATCGTATAACGTTACTGGTTTCACATTCACCACCCTGAATTGACTCTCTTCCGGGCGCTATCATGCCATA
CCGCGAAAGGTTTTGCGCCATTCGATGGTGTCCGGGATCTCGACGCTCTCCCTTATGCGACTCCTGCATT
AGGAAGCAGCCCAGTAGTAGGTTGAGGCCGTTGAGCACCGCCGCCGCAAGGAATGGTGCATGCAAGGAGA
TGGCGCCCAACAGTCCCCCGGCCACGGGGCCTGCCACCATACCCACGCCGAAACAAGCGCTCATGAGCCC
GAAGTGGCGAGCCCGATCTTCCCCATCGGTGATGTCGGCGATATAGGCGCCAGCAACCGCACCTGTGGCG
CCGGTGATGCCGGCCACGATGCGTCCGGCGTAGAGGATCGAGATCTCGATCCCGCGAAATTAATACGACT
CACTATAGGGGAATTGTGAGCGGATAACAATTCCCCTCTAGAAATAATTTTGTTTAACTTTAAGAAGGAG
ATATACCATGGGCAGCAGCCATCATCATCATCATCACAGCAGCGGCCTGGTGCCGCGCGGCAGCCATATG
AAAATCGAAGAAGGTAAACTGGTAATCTGGATTAACGGCGATAAAGGCTATAACGGTCTCGCTGAAGTCG
GTAAGAAATTCGAGAAAGATACCGGAATTAAAGTCACCGTTGAGCATCCGGATAAACTGGAAGAGAAATT
CCCACAGGTTGCGGCAACTGGCGATGGCCCTGACATTATCTTCTGGGCACACGACCGCTTTGGTGGCTAC
GCTCAATCTGGCCTGTTGGCTGAAATCACCCCGGACAAAGCGTTCCAGGACAAGCTGTATCCGTTTACCT
GGGATGCCGTACGTTACAACGGCAAGCTGATTGCTTACCCGATCGCTGTTGAAGCGTTATCGCTGATTTA
TAACAAAGATCTGCTGCCGAACCCGCCAAAAACCTGGGAAGAGATCCCGGCGCTGGATAAAGAACTGAAA
GCGAAAGGTAAGAGCGCGCTGATGTTCAACCTGCAAGAACCGTACTTCACCTGGCCGCTGATTGCTGCTG
ACGGGGGTTATGCGTTCAAGTATGAAAACGGCAAGTACGACATTAAAGACGTGGGCGTGGATAACGCTGG
CGCGAAAGCGGGTCTGACCTTCCTGGTTGACCTGATTAAAAACAAACACATGAATGCAGACACCGATTAC
TCCATCGCAGAAGCTGCCTTTAATAAAGGCGAAACAGCGATGACCATCAACGGCCCGTGGGCATGGTCCA
ACATCGACACCAGCAAAGTGAATTATGGTGTAACGGTACTGCCGACCTTCAAGGGTCAACCATCCAAACC
GTTCGTTGGCGTGCTGAGCGCAGGTATTAACGCCGCCAGTCCGAACAAAGAGCTGGCAAAAGAGTTCCTC
GAAAACTATCTGCTGACTGATGAAGGTCTGGAAGCGGTTAATAAAGACAAACCGCTGGGTGCCGTAGCGC
TGAAGTCTTACGAGGAAGAGTTGGCGAAAGATCCACGTATTGCCGCCACCATGGAAAACGCCCAGAAAGG
TGAAATCATGCCGAACATCCCGCAGATGTCCGCTTTCTGGTATGCCGTGCGTACTGCGGTGATCAACGCC
GCCAGCGGTCGTCAGACTGTCGATGAAGCCCTGAAAGACGCGCAGACTAATTCGAATTTCGAGGAAAATT
TATATTTTCAAAGCGGCACCGTGGATGCCGGCGCCGATGCCGGCAAGCCCCGGCCCGGCAGCAGCGAGAA
CCTGTACTTCCAGGGCGGCCGGCCGATGGCGACCTCCTCCCAATATCGCCAGCTGCTGAGTGACTATGGG
CCTCCATCGCTAGGCTACACCCAGGGAACTGGAAATAGCCAGGTGCCTCAGAGTAAATATGCAGAGCTGC
TGGCCATCATTGAAGAGTTGGGGAAAGAGATCAGACCGACGTATGCAGGGAGCAAGAGCGCCATGGAGAG
GCTAAAACGAGGCATCATTCATGCCCGGAGCCTGGTTCGGGAGTGCTTGGCTGAAACGGAACGGAATGCC
AGGTCCTGATGAGCGGCCGCACTCGAGCACCACCACCACCACCACTGAGATCCGGCTGCTAACAAAGCCC
GAAAGGAAGCTGAGTTGGCTGCTGCCACCGCTGAGCAATAACTAGCATAACCCCTTGGGGCCTCTAAACG
GGTCTTGAGGGGTTTTTTGCTGAAAGGAGGAACTATATCCGGATTGGCGAATGGG
[124 nt withheld, positions 6286-6409]
C
[91 nt withheld, positions 6411-6501]
A
[49 nt withheld, positions 6503-6551]
CCTTTGACGTTGGAGTCCACGTTCTTT
[37 nt withheld, positions 6579-6615]
ACCCTATCTCGGTCTATTCTTTTGATTTATAAGGGATTTTGCCGATTTCGGCCTATTGGTTAAAAAATGA
GCTGATTTAACAAAAATTTAACGCGAATTTTAACAAAATATTAACGCTTACAATTTAGGTGGCACTTTTC
GGGGAAATGTGCGCGGAACCCCTATTTG
